>Addgene plasmid #132132 | pDONR221_SLC35G3 | addgene full sequence | sequence record 264493 | Addgene NGS Result
CTTTCCTGCGTTATCCCCTGATTCTGTGGATAACCGTATTACCGCCTTTGAGTGAGCTGATACCGCTCGC
CGCAGCCGAACGACCGAGCGCAGCGAGTCAGTGAGCGAGGAAGCGGAAGAGCGCCCAATACGCAAACCGC
CTCTCCCCGCGCGTTGGCCGATTCATTAATGCAGCTGGCACGACAGGTTTCCCGACTGGAAAGCGGGCAG
TGAGCGCAACGCAATTAATACGCGTACCGCTAGCCAGGAAGAGTTTGTAGAAACGCAAAAAGGCCATCCG
TCAGGATGGCCTTCTGCTTAGTTTGATGCCTGGCAGTTTATGGCGGGCGTCCTGCCCGCCACCCTCCGGG
CCGTTGCTTCACAACGTTCAAATCCGCTCCCGGCGGATTTGTCCTACTCAGGAGAGCGTTCACCGACAAA
CAACAGATAAAACGAAAGGCCCAGTCTTCCGACTGAGCCTTTCGTTTTATTTGATGCCTGGCAGTTCCCT
ACTCTCGCGTTAACGCTAGCATGGATGTTTTCCCAGTCACGACGTTGTAAAACGACGGCCAGTCTTAAGC
TCGGGCCCCAAATAATGATTTTATTTTGACTGATAGTGACCTGTTCGTTGCAACACATTGATGAGCAATG
CTTTTTTATAATGCCAACTTTGTACAAAAAAGCAGGCTCCACCATGGCCGGCAGCCACCCATACTTCAAC
CAGCCAGACTCCACACACCCTTCCCCACCTTCTGCCCCACCATCTCTGAGGTGGTATCAGAGATGTCAGC
CAAGCGATGCCACCTCCGGACTGCTGGTGGCCCTGCTGGGAGGAGGACTGCCTGCAGGATTCGTGGGACC
ACTGTCCAGGATGGCCTACCAGGCCTCTAATCTGCCCAGCCTGGAGCTGCTGATCTGGCGGTGCCTGTTT
CACCTGCCTATCGCCCTGCTGCTGAAGCTGAGAGGCGACCCACTGCTGGGAACCCCCGATATCCGGAGCA
GAGCCTTCTTTTGCGCCCTGCTGAACATCCTGAGCATCGGCTGTGCCTACTCCGCCGTGCAGGTGGTGCC
AGCAGGAAATGCAGCAACCGTGCGGAAGGGAAGCTCCACAGTGTGCAGCGCCGTGCTGACCCTGTGCCTG
GAGTCCCAGGGCCTGTCTGGCTATGACTGGTGCGGACTGCTGGGATGTATCCTGGGACTGATCATCATCG
TGGGACCTGGACTGTGGACACTGCAGGAGGGAACCACAGGCGTGTACACCGCCCTGGGCTATGTGGAGGC
CTTTCTGGGAGGACTGGCCCTGTCTCTGAGGCTGCTGGTGTACCGCAGCCTGCACTTCCCTCCATGTCTG
CCAACAGTGGCCTTTCTGTCCGGACTGGTGGGACTGCTGGGATCTGTGCCAGGACTGTTCGTGCTGCAGG
CACCCGTGCTGCCTTCCGACCTGCTGTCTTGGAGCTGCGTGGGAGCAGTGGGAATCCTGGCCCTGGTGTC
TTTTACATGCGTGGGCTATGCAGTGACCAAGGCACACCCTGCCCTGGTGTGCGCCGTGCTGCACAGCGAG
GTGGTGGTGGCCCTGATCCTGCAGTACTATATGCTGCACGAGACCGTGGCACCATCCGATATCGTGGCAG
CAGGAGTGGTGCTGGGATCTATCGCCATCATCACAGCCCAGAACCTGAGCTGCGAGAGGACCGGCCGCGT
GGAGGAGGACCCAGCTTTCTTGTACAAAGTTGGCATTATAAGAAAGCATTGCTTATCAATTTGTTGCAAC
GAACAGGTCACTATCAGTCAAAATAAAATCATTATTTGCCATCCAGCTGATATCCCCTATAGTGAGTCGT
ATTACATGGTCATAGCTGTTTCCTGGCAGCTCTGGCCCGTGTCTCAAAATCTCTGATGTTACATTGCACA
AGATAAAAATATATCATCATGAACAATAAAACTGTCTGCTTACATAAACAGTAATACAAGGGGTGTTATG
AGCCATATTCAACGGGAAACGTCGAGGCCGCGATTAAATTCCAACATGGATGCTGATTTATATGGGTATA
AATGGGCTCGCGATAATGTCGGGCAATCAGGTGCGACAATCTATCGCTTGTATGGGAAGCCCGATGCGCC
AGAGTTGTTTCTGAAACATGGCAAAGGTAGCGTTGCCAATGATGTTACAGATGAGATGGTCAGACTAAAC
TGGCTGACGGAATTTATGCCTCTTCCGACCATCAAGCATTTTATCCGTACTCCTGATGATGCATGGTTAC
TCACCACTGCGATCCCCGGAAAAACAGCATTCCAGGTATTAGAAGAATATCCTGATTCAGGTGAAAATAT
TGTTGATGCGCTGGCAGTGTTCCTGCGCCGGTTGCATTCGATTCCTGTTTGTAATTGTCCTTTTAACAGC
GATCGCGTATTTCGTCTCGCTCAGGCGCAATCACGAATGAATAACGGTTTGGTTGATGCGAGTGATTTTG
ATGACGAGCGTAATGGCTGGCCTGTTGAACAAGTCTGGAAAGAAATGCATAAACTTTTGCCATTCTCACC
GGATTCAGTCGTCACTCATGGTGATTTCTCACTTGATAACCTTATTTTTGACGAGGGGAAATTAATAGGT
TGTATTGATGTTGGACGAGTCGGAATCGCAGACCGATACCAGGATCTTGCCATCCTATGGAACTGCCTCG
GTGAGTTTTCTCCTTCATTACAGAAACGGCTTTTTCAAAAATATGGTATTGATAATCCTGATATGAATAA
ATTGCAGTTTCATTTGATGCTCGATGAGTTTTTCTAATCAGAATTGGTTAATTGGTTGTAACACTGGCAG
AGCATTACGCTGACTTGACGGGACGGCGCAAGCTCATGACCAAAATCCCTTAACGTGAGTTACGCGTCGT
TCCACTGAGCGTCAGACCCCGTAGAAAAGATCAAAGGATCTTCTTGAGATCCTTTTTTTCTGCGCGTAAT
CTGCTGCTTGCAAACAAAAAAACCACCGCTACCAGCGGTGGTTTGTTTGCCGGATCAAGAGCTACCAACT
CTTTTTCCGAAGGTAACTGGCTTCAGCAGAGCGCAGATACCAAATACTGTTCTTCTAGTGTAGCCGTAGT
TAGGCCACCACTTCAAGAACTCTGTAGCACCGCCTACATACCTCGCTCTGCTAATCCTGTTACCAGTGGC
TGCTGCCAGTGGCGATAAGTCGTGTCTTACCGGGTTGGACTCAAGACGATAGTTACCGGATAAGGCGCAG
CGGTCGGGCTGAACGGGGGGTTCGTGCACACAGCCCAGCTTGGAGCGAACGACCTACACCGAACTGAGAT
ACCTACAGCGTGAGCTATGAGAAAGCGCCACGCTTCCCGAAGGGAGAAAGGCGGACAGGTATCCGGTAAG
CGGCAGGGTCGGAACAGGAGAGCGCACGAGGGAGCTTCCAGGGGGAAACGCCTGGTATCTTTATAGTCCT
GTCGGGTTTCGCCACCTCTGACTTGAGCGTCGATTTTTGTGATGCTCGTCAGGGGGGCGGAGCCTATGGA
AAAACGCCAGCAACGCGGCCTTTTTACGGTTCCTGGCCTTTTGCTGGCCTTTTGCTCACATGTT
Features (pLannotate 1.2.2; 10 found; start..end, strand, type, name):
    121..213     +  CDS            lacI (fragment): lac repressor; lacI; The lac repressor binds to the lac operator to inhibit transcription in E. coli. This inhibition can be relieved by adding lactose or isopropyl-β-D-thiogalactopyranoside (IPTG).
    268..295     -  terminator     rrnB T2 terminator: transcription terminator T2 from the E. coli rrnB gene
    427..470     +  terminator     rrnB T1 terminator: Escherichia coli rrnB; transcription terminator T1 from the E. coli rrnB gene
    517..553     -  CDS            lacZα (fragment): LacZα fragment of β-galactosidase; lacZ fragment
    569..668     +  protein_bind   attL1: mutant version of attL; recombination site for the Gateway® LR reaction LR Clonase™
    674..1687    +  CDS            SLC35G3: S35G3_HUMAN - Also known as AMAC1, TMEM21A. Experimental evidence at transcript level: Swiss-Prot protein existence level 2. From Homo sapiens (Human).
   1689..1788    -  protein_bind   attL2: mutant version of attL; recombination site for the Gateway® LR reaction LR Clonase™
   1806..1824    -  promoter       T7 promoter: promoter for bacteriophage T7 RNA polymerase
   1958..2767    +  CDS            KanR: aminoglycoside phosphotransferase; aph(3')-Ia; confers resistance to kanamycin in bacteria or G418 (Geneticin®) in eukaryotes
   2914..3502    +  rep_origin     ori: high-copy-number ColE1/pMB1/pBR322/pUC origin of replication
