[The description below was written by a language model from this plasmid's Addgene catalogue record and pLannotate feature annotations shown in this document.]
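Description:
pDONR221_SLC35G3 is a Gateway entry clone built on the pDONR221 backbone and carrying a codon-optimized open reading frame for human SLC35G3 (also known as AMAC1 or TMEM21A), a member of the solute carrier family. It belongs to a large consortium collection of SLC transporter clones created to support systematic study of these proteins. The sequenced plasmid is about 3.6 kb, consistent with a 1,014 bp insert in a backbone of roughly 2.5 kb. It is maintained in E. coli through a high-copy ColE1/pUC-type origin and selected with kanamycin via an aminoglycoside phosphotransferase (KanR) gene.

The SLC35G3 coding sequence sits directly between attL1 and attL2, the recombination sites produced when an ORF is captured in a donor vector. In an LR Clonase reaction these sites exchange with attR sites in a destination vector, moving the ORF directionally and in frame into whichever expression context is chosen. rrnB T1 and T2 terminators lie upstream of the cassette, insulating the insert from read-through transcription from the backbone. A T7 promoter lies just outside attL2 and points back toward the insert, and M13 forward and reverse priming sites flank the cassette for sequence verification. The short lacI and lacZα fragments that were annotated are backbone remnants rather than functional genes.

Although the catalogue lists the vector type as mammalian expression, the feature table shows no eukaryotic promoter, polyadenylation signal, tag or reporter. The plasmid is therefore a shuttle intermediate, and expression depends on subcloning the ORF into a custom destination vector, which is its stated purpose.
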