Addgene plasmid #132132: pDONR221_SLC35G3
Purpose: Gateway entry clone with codon-optimized ORF sequence for subcloning into custom expression vectors
Depositing lab: RESOLUTE Consortium & Giulio Superti-Furga. Depositing organization: CeMM Research Center for Molecular Medicine. Publication: The RESOLUTE consortium: unlocking SLC transporters for drug discovery. Superti-Furga G, Lackner D, Wiedmer T, Ingles-Prieto A, Barbosa B, Girardi E, Goldmann U, Gurtl B, Klavins K, Klimek C, Lindinger S, Lineiro-Retes E, Muller AC, Onstein S, Redinger G, Reil D, Sedlyarov V, Wolf G, Crawford M, Everley R, ... Steppan CM. Nat Rev Drug Discov. 2020 Jul;19(7):429-430. doi: 10.1038/d41573-020-00056-6. PubMed 32265506.
Backbone
  Vector backbone: pDONR221
  Backbone manufacturer: Thermo Fisher Scientific
  Backbone size w/o insert (bp): 2550
  Vector type: Mammalian Expression
Growth in bacteria
  Bacterial resistance: Kanamycin, 50 μg/mL
  Growth temperature: 37°C
  Growth strain: Stbl3
  Copy number: High Copy
Gene/Insert
  Gene/Insert name: SLC35G3 (alt name: FLJ40154, TMEM21A, AMAC1)
  Species: H. sapiens (human)
  Insert size (bp): 1014
  Entrez Gene: SLC35G3 (a.k.a. AMAC1, TMEM21A)
  Cloning method: Gateway Cloning
  Sequencing primers: 5′ M13-fwd; 3′ M13-rev
Terms and licenses: Academic/Nonprofit Terms; Industry Terms
Depositor comments: For more information on the full Resolute plasmid collection, please see www.addgene.org/depositor-collections/re-solute/. Please provide your feedback on this plasmid to the RESOLUTE consortium by filling out their RESOLUTE repository feedback form: https://forms.office.com/Pages/ResponsePage.aspx?id=0e05yklzmkS7rjFGQL4N7z4feCLQvEJAmVcOCM_u885UN1JJRko0Ukg4TVQwNTZLOUxPQVJWT1NHUCQlQCN0PWcu
How to cite: pDONR221_SLC35G3 was a gift from RESOLUTE Consortium & Giulio Superti-Furga (Addgene plasmid # 132132 ; http://n2t.net/addgene:132132 ; RRID:Addgene_132132)
