>Addgene plasmid #132132 | pDONR221_SLC35G3 | depositor partial sequence | sequence record 253664 | Codon-optimized ORF of SLC35G3
ATGGCCGGCAGCCACCCATACTTCAACCAGCCAGACTCCACACACCCTTCCCCACCTTCTGCCCCACCAT
CTCTGAGGTGGTATCAGAGATGTCAGCCAAGCGATGCCACCTCCGGACTGCTGGTGGCCCTGCTGGGAGG
AGGACTGCCTGCAGGATTCGTGGGACCACTGTCCAGGATGGCCTACCAGGCCTCTAATCTGCCCAGCCTG
GAGCTGCTGATCTGGCGGTGCCTGTTTCACCTGCCTATCGCCCTGCTGCTGAAGCTGAGAGGCGACCCAC
TGCTGGGAACCCCCGATATCCGGAGCAGAGCCTTCTTTTGCGCCCTGCTGAACATCCTGAGCATCGGCTG
TGCCTACTCCGCCGTGCAGGTGGTGCCAGCAGGAAATGCAGCAACCGTGCGGAAGGGAAGCTCCACAGTG
TGCAGCGCCGTGCTGACCCTGTGCCTGGAGTCCCAGGGCCTGTCTGGCTATGACTGGTGCGGACTGCTGG
GATGTATCCTGGGACTGATCATCATCGTGGGACCTGGACTGTGGACACTGCAGGAGGGAACCACAGGCGT
GTACACCGCCCTGGGCTATGTGGAGGCCTTTCTGGGAGGACTGGCCCTGTCTCTGAGGCTGCTGGTGTAC
CGCAGCCTGCACTTCCCTCCATGTCTGCCAACAGTGGCCTTTCTGTCCGGACTGGTGGGACTGCTGGGAT
CTGTGCCAGGACTGTTCGTGCTGCAGGCACCCGTGCTGCCTTCCGACCTGCTGTCTTGGAGCTGCGTGGG
AGCAGTGGGAATCCTGGCCCTGGTGTCTTTTACATGCGTGGGCTATGCAGTGACCAAGGCACACCCTGCC
CTGGTGTGCGCCGTGCTGCACAGCGAGGTGGTGGTGGCCCTGATCCTGCAGTACTATATGCTGCACGAGA
CCGTGGCACCATCCGATATCGTGGCAGCAGGAGTGGTGCTGGGATCTATCGCCATCATCACAGCCCAGAA
CCTGAGCTGCGAGAGGACCGGCCGCGTGGAGGAG
